>Addgene plasmid #133763 | px459-TDP 43 sgRNA2 | addgene full sequence | sequence record 264901 | Addgene NGS Result
GAGGGCCTATTTCCCATGATTCCTTCATATTTGCATATACGATACAAGGCTGTTAGAGAGATAATTGGAA
TTAATTTGACTGTAAACACAAAGATATTAGTACAAAATACGTGACGTAGAAAGTAATAATTTCTTGGGTA
GTTTGCAGTTTTAAAATTATGTTTTAAAATGGACTATCATATGCTTACCGTAACTTGAAAGTATTTCGAT
TTCTTGGCTTTATATATCTTGTGGAAAGGACGAAACACCGCCCATGGAAAACAACCGAACGTTTTAGAGC
TAGAAATAGCAAGTTAAAATAAGGCTAGTCCGTTATCAACTTGAAAAAGTGGCACCGAGTCGGTGCTTTT
TTGTTTTAGAGCTAGAAATAGCAAGTTAAAATAAGGCTAGTCCGTTTTTAGCGCGTGCGCCAATTCTGCA
GACAAATGGCTCTAGAGGTACCCGTTACATAACTTACGGTAAATGGCCCGCCTGGCTGACCGCCCAACGA
CCCCCGCCCATTGACGTCAATAGTAACGCCAATAGGGACTTTCCATTGACGTCAATGGGTGGAGTATTTA
CGGTAAACTGCCCACTTGGCAGTACATCAAGTGTATCATATGCCAAGTACGCCCCCTATTGACGTCAATG
ACGGTAAATGGCCCGCCTGGCATTGTGCCCAGTACATGACCTTATGGGACTTTCCTACTTGGCAGTACAT
CTACGTATTAGTCATCGCTATTACCATGGTCGAGGTGAGCCCCACGTTCTGCTTCACTCTCCCCATCTCC
CCCCCCTCCCCACCCCCAATTTTGTATTTATTTATTTTTTAATTATTTTGTGCAGCGATGGGGGCGGGGG
GGGGCCAGGCGGGGCGGGGCGGGGCGAGGGGCGGGGCGGGGCGAGGCGGAGAGGTGCGGCGGCAGCCAAT
CAGAGCGGCGCGCTCCGAAAGTTTCCTTTTATGGCGAGGCGGCGGCGGCGGCGGCCCTATAAAAAGCGAA
GCGCGCGGCGGGCGGGAGTCGCTGCGCGCTGCCTTCGCCCCGTGCCCCGCTCCGCCGCCGCCTCGCGCCG
CCCGCCCCGGCTCTGACTGACCGCGTTACTCCCACAGGTGAGCGGGCGGGACGGCCCTTCTCCTCCGGGC
TGTAATTAGCTGAGCAAGAGGTAAGGGTTTAAGGGATGGTTGGTTGGTGGGGTATTAATGTTTAATTACC
TGGAGCACCTGCCTGAAATCACTTTTTTTCAGGTTGGACCGGTGCCACCATGGACTATAAGGACCACGAC
GGAGACTACAAGGATCATGATATTGATTACAAAGACGATGACGATAAGATGGCCCCAAAGAAGAAGCGGA
AGGTCGGTATCCACGGAGTCCCAGCAGCCGACAAGAAGTACAGCATCGGCCTGGACATCGGCACCAACTC
TGTGGGCTGGGCCGTGATCACCGACGAGTACAAGGTGCCCAGCAAGAAATTCAAGGTGCTGGGCAACACC
GACCGGCACAGCATCAAGAAGAACCTGATCGGAGCCCTGCTGTTCGACAGCGGCGAAACAGCCGAGGCCA
CCCGGCTGAAGAGAACCGCCAGAAGAAGATACACCAGACGGAAGAACCGGATCTGCTATCTGCAAGAGAT
CTTCAGCAACGAGATGGCCAAGGTGGACGACAGCTTCTTCCACAGACTGGAAGAGTCCTTCCTGGTGGAA
GAGGATAAGAAGCACGAGCGGCACCCCATCTTCGGCAACATCGTGGACGAGGTGGCCTACCACGAGAAGT
ACCCCACCATCTACCACCTGAGAAAGAAACTGGTGGACAGCACCGACAAGGCCGACCTGCGGCTGATCTA
TCTGGCCCTGGCCCACATGATCAAGTTCCGGGGCCACTTCCTGATCGAGGGCGACCTGAACCCCGACAAC
AGCGACGTGGACAAGCTGTTCATCCAGCTGGTGCAGACCTACAACCAGCTGTTCGAGGAAAACCCCATCA
ACGCCAGCGGCGTGGACGCCAAGGCCATCCTGTCTGCCAGACTGAGCAAGAGCAGACGGCTGGAAAATCT
GATCGCCCAGCTGCCCGGCGAGAAGAAGAATGGCCTGTTCGGAAACCTGATTGCCCTGAGCCTGGGCCTG
ACCCCCAACTTCAAGAGCAACTTCGACCTGGCCGAGGATGCCAAACTGCAGCTGAGCAAGGACACCTACG
ACGACGACCTGGACAACCTGCTGGCCCAGATCGGCGACCAGTACGCCGACCTGTTTCTGGCCGCCAAGAA
CCTGTCCGACGCCATCCTGCTGAGCGACATCCTGAGAGTGAACACCGAGATCACCAAGGCCCCCCTGAGC
GCCTCTATGATCAAGAGATACGACGAGCACCACCAGGACCTGACCCTGCTGAAAGCTCTCGTGCGGCAGC
AGCTGCCTGAGAAGTACAAAGAGATTTTCTTCGACCAGAGCAAGAACGGCTACGCCGGCTACATTGACGG
CGGAGCCAGCCAGGAAGAGTTCTACAAGTTCATCAAGCCCATCCTGGAAAAGATGGACGGCACCGAGGAA
CTGCTCGTGAAGCTGAACAGAGAGGACCTGCTGCGGAAGCAGCGGACCTTCGACAACGGCAGCATCCCCC
ACCAGATCCACCTGGGAGAGCTGCACGCCATTCTGCGGCGGCAGGAAGATTTTTACCCATTCCTGAAGGA
CAACCGGGAAAAGATCGAGAAGATCCTGACCTTCCGCATCCCCTACTACGTGGGCCCTCTGGCCAGGGGA
AACAGCAGATTCGCCTGGATGACCAGAAAGAGCGAGGAAACCATCACCCCCTGGAACTTCGAGGAAGTGG
TGGACAAGGGCGCTTCCGCCCAGAGCTTCATCGAGCGGATGACCAACTTCGATAAGAACCTGCCCAACGA
GAAGGTGCTGCCCAAGCACAGCCTGCTGTACGAGTACTTCACCGTGTATAACGAGCTGACCAAAGTGAAA
TACGTGACCGAGGGAATGAGAAAGCCCGCCTTCCTGAGCGGCGAGCAGAAAAAGGCCATCGTGGACCTGC
TGTTCAAGACCAACCGGAAAGTGACCGTGAAGCAGCTGAAAGAGGACTACTTCAAGAAAATCGAGTGCTT
CGACTCCGTGGAAATCTCCGGCGTGGAAGATCGGTTCAACGCCTCCCTGGGCACATACCACGATCTGCTG
AAAATTATCAAGGACAAGGACTTCCTGGACAATGAGGAAAACGAGGACATTCTGGAAGATATCGTGCTGA
CCCTGACACTGTTTGAGGACAGAGAGATGATCGAGGAACGGCTGAAAACCTATGCCCACCTGTTCGACGA
CAAAGTGATGAAGCAGCTGAAGCGGCGGAGATACACCGGCTGGGGCAGGCTGAGCCGGAAGCTGATCAAC
GGCATCCGGGACAAGCAGTCCGGCAAGACAATCCTGGATTTCCTGAAGTCCGACGGCTTCGCCAACAGAA
ACTTCATGCAGCTGATCCACGACGACAGCCTGACCTTTAAAGAGGACATCCAGAAAGCCCAGGTGTCCGG
CCAGGGCGATAGCCTGCACGAGCACATTGCCAATCTGGCCGGCAGCCCCGCCATTAAGAAGGGCATCCTG
CAGACAGTGAAGGTGGTGGACGAGCTCGTGAAAGTGATGGGCCGGCACAAGCCCGAGAACATCGTGATCG
AAATGGCCAGAGAGAACCAGACCACCCAGAAGGGACAGAAGAACAGCCGCGAGAGAATGAAGCGGATCGA
AGAGGGCATCAAAGAGCTGGGCAGCCAGATCCTGAAAGAACACCCCGTGGAAAACACCCAGCTGCAGAAC
GAGAAGCTGTACCTGTACTACCTGCAGAATGGGCGGGATATGTACGTGGACCAGGAACTGGACATCAACC
GGCTGTCCGACTACGATGTGGACCATATCGTGCCTCAGAGCTTTCTGAAGGACGACTCCATCGACAACAA
GGTGCTGACCAGAAGCGACAAGAACCGGGGCAAGAGCGACAACGTGCCCTCCGAAGAGGTCGTGAAGAAG
ATGAAGAACTACTGGCGGCAGCTGCTGAACGCCAAGCTGATTACCCAGAGAAAGTTCGACAATCTGACCA
AGGCCGAGAGAGGCGGCCTGAGCGAACTGGATAAGGCCGGCTTCATCAAGAGACAGCTGGTGGAAACCCG
GCAGATCACAAAGCACGTGGCACAGATCCTGGACTCCCGGATGAACACTAAGTACGACGAGAATGACAAG
CTGATCCGGGAAGTGAAAGTGATCACCCTGAAGTCCAAGCTGGTGTCCGATTTCCGGAAGGATTTCCAGT
TTTACAAAGTGCGCGAGATCAACAACTACCACCACGCCCACGACGCCTACCTGAACGCCGTCGTGGGAAC
CGCCCTGATCAAAAAGTACCCTAAGCTGGAAAGCGAGTTCGTGTACGGCGACTACAAGGTGTACGACGTG
CGGAAGATGATCGCCAAGAGCGAGCAGGAAATCGGCAAGGCTACCGCCAAGTACTTCTTCTACAGCAACA
TCATGAACTTTTTCAAGACCGAGATTACCCTGGCCAACGGCGAGATCCGGAAGCGGCCTCTGATCGAGAC
AAACGGCGAAACCGGGGAGATCGTGTGGGATAAGGGCCGGGATTTTGCCACCGTGCGGAAAGTGCTGAGC
ATGCCCCAAGTGAATATCGTGAAAAAGACCGAGGTGCAGACAGGCGGCTTCAGCAAAGAGTCTATCCTGC
CCAAGAGGAACAGCGATAAGCTGATCGCCAGAAAGAAGGACTGGGACCCTAAGAAGTACGGCGGCTTCGA
CAGCCCCACCGTGGCCTATTCTGTGCTGGTGGTGGCCAAAGTGGAAAAGGGCAAGTCCAAGAAACTGAAG
AGTGTGAAAGAGCTGCTGGGGATCACCATCATGGAAAGAAGCAGCTTCGAGAAGAATCCCATCGACTTTC
TGGAAGCCAAGGGCTACAAAGAAGTGAAAAAGGACCTGATCATCAAGCTGCCTAAGTACTCCCTGTTCGA
GCTGGAAAACGGCCGGAAGAGAATGCTGGCCTCTGCCGGCGAACTGCAGAAGGGAAACGAACTGGCCCTG
CCCTCCAAATATGTGAACTTCCTGTACCTGGCCAGCCACTATGAGAAGCTGAAGGGCTCCCCCGAGGATA
ATGAGCAGAAACAGCTGTTTGTGGAACAGCACAAGCACTACCTGGACGAGATCATCGAGCAGATCAGCGA
GTTCTCCAAGAGAGTGATCCTGGCCGACGCTAATCTGGACAAAGTGCTGTCCGCCTACAACAAGCACCGG
GATAAGCCCATCAGAGAGCAGGCCGAGAATATCATCCACCTGTTTACCCTGACCAATCTGGGAGCCCCTG
CCGCCTTCAAGTACTTTGACACCACCATCGACCGGAAGAGGTACACCAGCACCAAAGAGGTGCTGGACGC
CACCCTGATCCACCAGAGCATCACCGGCCTGTACGAGACACGGATCGACCTGTCTCAGCTGGGAGGCGAC
AAAAGGCCGGCGGCCACGAAAAAGGCCGGCCAGGCAAAAAAGAAAAAGGAATTCGGCAGTGGAGAGGGCA
GAGGAAGTCTGCTAACATGCGGTGACGTCGAGGAGAATCCTGGCCCAATGACCGAGTACAAGCCCACGGT
GCGCCTCGCCACCCGCGACGACGTCCCCAGGGCCGTACGCACCCTCGCCGCCGCGTTCGCCGACTACCCC
GCCACGCGCCACACCGTCGATCCGGACCGCCACATCGAGCGGGTCACCGAGCTGCAAGAACTCTTCCTCA
CGCGCGTCGGGCTCGACATCGGCAAGGTGTGGGTCGCGGACGACGGCGCCGCGGTGGCGGTCTGGACCAC
GCCGGAGAGCGTCGAAGCGGGGGCGGTGTTCGCCGAGATCGGCCCGCGCATGGCCGAGTTGAGCGGTTCC
CGGCTGGCCGCGCAGCAACAGATGGAAGGCCTCCTGGCGCCGCACCGGCCCAAGGAGCCCGCGTGGTTCC
TGGCCACCGTCGGCGTCTCGCCCGACCACCAGGGCAAGGGTCTGGGCAGCGCCGTCGTGCTCCCCGGAGT
GGAGGCGGCCGAGCGCGCCGGGGTGCCCGCCTTCCTGGAGACCTCCGCGCCCCACAACCTCCCCTTCTAC
GAGCGGCTCGGCTTCACCGTCACCGCCGACGTCGAGGTGCCCGAAGGACCGCGCACCTGGTGCATGACCC
GCAAGCCCGGTGCCTGAGAATTCTAACTAGAGCTCGCTGATCAGCCTCGACTGTGCCTTCTAGTTGCCAG
CCATCTGTTGTTTGCCCCTCCCCCGTGCCTTCCTTGACCCTGGAAGGTGCCACTCCCACTGTCCTTTCCT
AATAAAATGAGGAAATTGCATCGCATTGTCTGAGTAGGTGTCATTCTATTCTGGGGGGTGGGGTGGGGCA
GGACAGCAAGGGGGAGGATTGGGAAGAGAATAGCAGGCATGCTGGGGAGCGGCCGCAGGAACCCCTAGTG
ATGGAGTTGGCCACTCCCTCTCTGCGCGCTCGCTCGCTCACTGAGGCCGGGCGACCAAAGGTCGCCCGAC
GCCCGGGCTTTGCCCGGGCGGCCTCAGTGAGCGAGCGAGCGCGCAGCTGCCTGCAGGGGCGCCTGATGCG
GTATTTTCTCCTTACGCATCTGTGCGGTATTTCACACCGCATA
[95 nt withheld, positions 6624-6718]
T
[46 nt withheld, positions 6720-6765]
C
[141 nt withheld, positions 6767-6907]
CCTTTGACGTTGGAGTCCACGTTCTTT
[37 nt withheld, positions 6935-6971]
ACTCTATCTCGGGCTATTCTTTTGATTTATAAGGGATTTTGCCGATTTCGGTCTATTGGTTAAAAAATGA
GCTGATTTAACAAAAATTTAACGCGAATTTTAACAAAATATTAACGTTTACAATTTTATGGTGCACTCTC
AGTACAATCTGCTCTGATGCCGCATAGTTAAGCCAGCCCCGACACCCGCCAACACCCGCTGACGCGCCCT
GACGGGCTTGTCTGCTCCCGGCATCCGCTTACAGACAAGCTGTGACCGTCTCCGGGAGCTGCATGTGTCA
GAGGTTTTCACCGTCATCACCGAAACGCGCGAGACGAAAGGGCCTCGTGATACGCCTATTTTTATAGGTT
AATGTCATGATAATAATGGTTTCTTAGACGTCAGGTGGCACTTTTCGGGGAAATGTGCGCGGAACCCCTA
TTTGTTTATTTTTCTAAATACATTCAAATATGTATCCGCTCATGAGACAATAACCCTGATAAATGCTTCA
ATAATATTGAAAAAGGAAGAGTATGAGTATTCAACATTTCCGTGTCGCCCTTATTCCCTTTTTTGCGGCA
TTTTGCCTTCCTGTTTTTGCTCACCCAGAAACGCTGGTGAAAGTAAAAGATGCTGAAGATCAGTTGGGTG
CACGAGTGGGTTACATCGAACTGGATCTCAACAGCGGTAAGATCCTTGAGAGTTTTCGCCCCGAAGAACG
TTTTCCAATGATGAGCACTTTTAAAGTTCTGCTATGTGGCGCGGTATTATCCCGTATTGACGCCGGGCAA
GAGCAACTCGGTCGCCGCATACACTATTCTCAGAATGACTTGGTTGAGTACTCACCAGTCACAGAAAAGC
ATCTTACGGATGGCATGACAGTAAGAGAATTATGCAGTGCTGCCATAACCATGAGTGATAACACTGCGGC
CAACTTACTTCTGACAACGATCGGAGGACCGAAGGAGCTAACCGCTTTTTTGCACAACATGGGGGATCAT
GTAACTCGCCTTGATCGTTGGGAACCGGAGCTGAATGAAGCCATACCAAACGACGAGCGTGACACCACGA
TGCCTGTAGCAATGGCAACAACGTTGCGCAAACTATTAACTGGCGAACTACTTACTCTAGCTTCCCGGCA
ACAATTAATAGACTGGATGGAGGCGGATAAAGTTGCAGGACCACTTCTGCGCTCGGCCCTTCCGGCTGGC
TGGTTTATTGCTGATAAATCTGGAGCCGGTGAGCGTGGAAGCCGCGGTATCATTGCAGCACTGGGGCCAG
ATGGTAAGCCCTCCCGTATCGTAGTTATCTACACGACGGGGAGTCAGGCAACTATGGATGAACGAAATAG
ACAGATCGCTGAGATAGGTGCCTCACTGATTAAGCATTGGTAACTGTCAGACCAAGTTTACTCATATATA
CTTTAGATTGATTTAAAACTTCATTTTTAATTTAAAAGGATCTAGGTGAAGATCCTTTTTGATAATCTCA
TGACCAAAATCCCTTAACGTGAGTTTTCGTTCCACTGAGCGTCAGACCCCGTAGAAAAGATCAAAGGATC
TTCTTGAGATCCTTTTTTTCTGCGCGTAATCTGCTGCTTGCAAACAAAAAAACCACCGCTACCAGCGGTG
GTTTGTTTGCCGGATCAAGAGCTACCAACTCTTTTTCCGAAGGTAACTGGCTTCAGCAGAGCGCAGATAC
CAAATACTGTTCTTCTAGTGTAGCCGTAGTTAGGCCACCACTTCAAGAACTCTGTAGCACCGCCTACATA
CCTCGCTCTGCTAATCCTGTTACCAGTGGCTGCTGCCAGTGGCGATAAGTCGTGTCTTACCGGGTTGGAC
TCAAGACGATAGTTACCGGATAAGGCGCAGCGGTCGGGCTGAACGGGGGGTTCGTGCACACAGCCCAGCT
TGGAGCGAACGACCTACACCGAACTGAGATACCTACAGCGTGAGCTATGAGAAAGCGCCACGCTTCCCGA
AGGGAGAAAGGCGGACAGGTATCCGGTAAGCGGCAGGGTCGGAACAGGAGAGCGCACGAGGGAGCTTCCA
GGGGGAAACGCCTGGTATCTTTATAGTCCTGTCGGGTTTCGCCACCTCTGACTTGAGCGTCGATTTTTGT
GATGCTCGTCAGGGGGGCGGAGCCTATGGAAAAACGCCAGCAACGCGGCCTTTTTACGGTTCCTGGCCTT
TTGCTGGCCTTTTGCTCACATGT
Features (pLannotate 1.2.2; 19 found; start..end, strand, type, name):
      1..241     +  promoter       U6 promoter: RNA polymerase III promoter for human U6 snRNA
    271..346     +  misc_RNA       gRNA scaffold: guide RNA scaffold for the Streptococcus pyogenes CRISPR/Cas9 system
    353..396     +  misc_RNA       gRNA scaffold (fragment): guide RNA scaffold for the Streptococcus pyogenes CRISPR/Cas9 system
    443..728     +  enhancer       CMV enhancer: human cytomegalovirus immediate early enhancer; contains an 18-bp deletion relative to the standard CMV enhancer
    730..994     +  promoter       chicken β-actin promoter: No description available
    995..1222    +  intron         hybrid intron: hybrid between chicken β-actin (CBA) and minute virus of mice (MMV) introns (Gray et al., 2011)
   1360..2961    +  CDS            Cas9(N): N-terminal portion of Streptococcus pyogenes Cas9 (Zetsche et al., 2015)
   2962..5460    +  CDS            Cas9(C): C-terminal portion of Streptococcus pyogenes Cas9 (Zetsche et al., 2015)
   5461..5508    +  CDS            nucleoplasmin NLS: bipartite nuclear localization signal from nucleoplasmin
   5578..6177    +  CDS            PuroR (fragment): puromycin N-acetyltransferase; pac from Streptomyces; confers resistance to puromycin
   6211..6322    +  polyA_signal   bGH poly(A) signal: bovine growth hormone polyadenylation signal
   6427..6567    +  repeat_region  AAV2 ITR: inverted terminal repeat of adeno-associated virus serotype 2 inverted
   6572..6623    -  misc_feature   bom (fragment): basis of mobility region from pBR322
   6642..7097    +  rep_origin     f1 ori (sequence partly withheld): f1 bacteriophage origin of replication; arrow indicates direction of (+) strand synthesis
   7098..7147    -  misc_feature   bom (fragment): basis of mobility region from pBR322
   7249..7284    -  CDS            rop (fragment): Rop protein, which maintains plasmids at low copy number; rop
   7379..7483    +  promoter       AmpR promoter: bla
   7484..8344    +  CDS            AmpR: β-lactamase; bla; confers resistance to ampicillin, carbenicillin, and related antibiotics
   8515..9103    +  rep_origin     ori: high-copy-number ColE1/pMB1/pBR322/pUC origin of replication
