[The description below was written by a language model from this plasmid's Addgene catalogue record and pLannotate feature annotations shown in this document.]
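Description:
px459-TDP 43 sgRNA2 is an all-in-one mammalian CRISPR/Cas9 expression plasmid built on the pSpCas9(BB)-2A-Puro V2.0 backbone, carrying a 20-nt guide sequence directed against human TARDBP, the gene encoding TDP-43. The sequenced record is about 9.2 kb. In bacteria it is maintained through a high-copy ColE1/pUC-type origin and selected with ampicillin via the β-lactamase gene and its own promoter. An f1 phage origin is also present. The short bom and rop matches appear to be small backbone fragments rather than functional elements. A single AAV2 inverted terminal repeat is annotated downstream of the expression cassette, but one ITR alone does not make this an AAV packaging vector.

The payload consists of two transcription units. A human U6 RNA polymerase III promoter drives the sgRNA: the TARDBP-targeting spacer, inserted by restriction cloning at the BbsI sites, sits in the gap between the promoter and the Streptococcus pyogenes guide RNA scaffold. A second, partial scaffold match follows it. Downstream, a hybrid promoter made of the CMV enhancer, chicken β-actin promoter and a hybrid intron drives S. pyogenes Cas9, which the annotation tool splits into contiguous N- and C-terminal portions. Cas9 is followed by a nucleoplasmin nuclear localization signal and then the puromycin N-acetyltransferase coding sequence. The backbone name indicates a 2A peptide link between Cas9 and the resistance gene, although no 2A feature is annotated. A bovine growth hormone polyadenylation signal ends the transcript.

Transfected cells therefore express nuclease, guide and a puromycin resistance marker from one plasmid, allowing enrichment of transfected cells. The stated purpose is expression of Cas9 with a human TDP-43 sgRNA, consistent with disrupting TARDBP in human cells to study TDP-43 function.
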