Addgene plasmid #133763: px459-TDP 43 sgRNA2
Purpose: Expresses Cas9 and human TDP-43 sgRNA
Depositing lab: Shawn Ferguson. Publication: Pleiotropic requirements for human TDP-43 in the regulation of cell and organelle homeostasis. Roczniak-Ferguson A, Ferguson SM. Life Sci Alliance. 2019 Sep 16;2(5). pii: 2/5/e201900358. doi: 10.26508/lsa.201900358. Print 2019 Oct. PubMed 31527135.
Backbone
  Vector backbone: pSpCas9(BB)-2A-Puro V2.0
  Backbone manufacturer: Addgene# 62988 from Feng Zhang
  Backbone size w/o insert (bp): 9200
  Vector type: Mammalian Expression, CRISPR
  Selectable markers: Puromycin
Growth in bacteria
  Bacterial resistance: Ampicillin, 100 μg/mL
  Growth temperature: 37°C
  Growth strain: NEB Stable
  Copy number: Unknown
Gene/Insert
  Gene/Insert name: TDP-43 (alt name: TARDBP)
  Species: H. sapiens (human)
  Insert size (bp): 20
  GenBank ID: nm_007375
  Entrez Gene: TARDBP (a.k.a. ALS10, TDP-43)
  Promoter: U6
  Cloning method: Restriction Enzyme; 5′ cloning site Bbs1 (unknown if destroyed); 3′ cloning site Bbs1 (unknown if destroyed)
  Sequencing primers: 5′ tttatggcgaggcggcgg; 3′ gtgggcttgtactcggtcat
Terms and licenses: Academic/Nonprofit Terms; Industry Terms: Not Available to Industry
Depositor comments: Please visit https://www.biorxiv.org/content/10.1101/560144v1 for bioRxiv preprint.
How to cite: px459-TDP 43 sgRNA2 was a gift from Shawn Ferguson (Addgene plasmid # 133763 ; http://n2t.net/addgene:133763 ; RRID:Addgene_133763)
